Addgene plasmid #45778: pBEST-PLlacO-1-UTR1-TetR-YbaQ-T500
Depositing lab: Richard Murray. Depositing organization: California Institute of Technology.
Backbone
  Vector backbone: pBEST-Luc
  Backbone manufacturer: Promega
  Modifications to backbone: pTacI promoter was removed and replaced by PLlacO-1. Untranslated region was removed and replaced by UTR1, a powerful UTR. Luc gene (firefly Luciferase) was removed and replaced by TetR. A transcriptional terminator was added, called T500.
  Vector type: Bacterial Expression, Synthetic Biology
Growth in bacteria
  Bacterial resistance: Ampicillin, 100 μg/mL
  Growth temperature: 37°C
  Growth strain: JM109
  Copy number: High Copy
Gene/Insert
  Gene/Insert name: Tetracycline repressor (alt name: TetR)
  Insert size (bp): 621
  Promoter: PLlacO-1
  Tag / fusion protein: YbaQ degradation tag
  Cloning method: Unknown
  Sequencing primers: 5′ GAAGGAGCTGACTGGGTTGA; 3′ CATGGTGAAGACTATCGCAC
Resource information
  A portion of this plasmid was derived from a plasmid made by: Vincent Noireaux, University of Minnesota
Terms and licenses: Academic/Nonprofit Terms; Industry Terms: Not Available to Industry
How to cite: pBEST-PLlacO-1-UTR1-TetR-YbaQ-T500 was a gift from Richard Murray (Addgene plasmid # 45778 ; http://n2t.net/addgene:45778 ; RRID:Addgene_45778)
