[The description below was written by a language model from this plasmid's Addgene catalogue record and pLannotate feature annotations shown in this document.]
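Description:
pBEST-PLlacO-1-UTR1-TetR-YbaQ-T500 is a small (about 3.2 kb) bacterial expression and synthetic-biology plasmid built on the pBEST-Luc backbone. It is maintained in E. coli through a high-copy ColE1/pUC-type origin of replication and selected with ampicillin via the β-lactamase gene and its native bla promoter.

According to the record, the original tac promoter, untranslated region and firefly luciferase gene of pBEST-Luc were all replaced. Transcription is driven instead by PLlacO-1, a hybrid promoter carrying lac operator sites, so it is repressed by LacI and relieved by IPTG. One lac operator is annotated just upstream of the expression cassette. The strong leader UTR1 follows and corresponds to the annotated bacteriophage T7 gene 10 ribosome binding site, which gives efficient translation initiation. The payload is the 621 bp E. coli tetracycline repressor TetR, which binds tet operator DNA and releases it when it binds tetracycline-class inducers. TetR is fused to a YbaQ degradation tag, which marks the protein for proteolytic turnover so that repressor levels are dynamic rather than accumulating. The tag position is not stated in the catalogue fields, though the construct name places it after TetR. An added terminator, T500, ends the transcript; neither the tag nor T500 is separately annotated in the feature table.

The short tetracycline-efflux and lambda O protein fragments in the annotation appear to be non-functional remnants of the backbone or flanking sequence. The record does not state a specific application. The design suits it as a LacI-regulated, degradable TetR module for building and testing synthetic gene circuits in E. coli.
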