Features (pLannotate 1.2.2; 8 found; start..end, strand, type, name):
      7..29      +  RBS            RBS: efficient ribosome binding site from bacteriophage T7 gene 10 (Olins and Rangwala, 1989)
     36..656     +  CDS            tetR: TETR2_ECOLX - Experimental evidence at protein level: Swiss-Prot protein existence level 1. TetR is the repressor of the tetracycline resistance element; its N-terminal region forms a helix-turn-helix structure and binds DNA. Binding of tetracycline to TetR reduces the repressor affinity for the tetracycline resistance gene (tetA) promoter operator sites. From Escherichia coli.
    726..850     +  CDS            TcR (fragment): tetracycline efflux protein; tet; confers resistance to tetracycline
   1030..1618    -  rep_origin     ori: high-copy-number ColE1/pMB1/pBR322/pUC origin of replication
   1789..2649    -  CDS            AmpR: β-lactamase; bla; confers resistance to ampicillin, carbenicillin, and related antibiotics
   2650..2754    -  promoter       AmpR promoter: bla
   2856..3101    +  CDS            O (fragment): VRPO_LAMBD - Protein inferred from homology: Swiss-Prot protein existence level 3. Necessary for the bidirectional replication of DNA. It interacts with the ori (origin of replication) region of the genome during the initiation of replication. From Escherichia phage lambda (Bacteriophage lambda).
   3131..3147    +  protein_bind   lac operator: The lac repressor binds to the lac operator to inhibit transcription in E. coli. This inhibition can be relieved by adding lactose or isopropyl-β-D-thiogalactopyranoside (IPTG). lac repressor encoded by lacI
>Addgene plasmid #45778 | pBEST-PLlacO-1-UTR1-TetR-YbaQ-T500 | depositor full sequence | sequence record 64250 | pBEST-PLlacO-1-UTR1-TetR-YbaQ-T500 sequence 3166 bps
AATAATTTTGTTTAACTTTAAGAAGGAGATATACCATGTCTAGATTAGATAAAAGTAAAGTGATTAACAG
CGCATTAGAGCTGCTTAATGAGGTCGGAATCGAAGGTTTAACAACCCGTAAACTCGCCCAGAAGCTAGGT
GTAGAGCAGCCTACATTGTATTGGCATGTAAAAAATAAGCGGGCTTTGCTCGACGCCTTAGCCATTGAGA
TGTTAGATAGGCACCATACTCACTTTTGCCCTTTAGAAGGGGAAAGCTGGCAAGATTTTTTACGTAATAA
CGCTAAAAGTTTTAGATGTGCTTTACTAAGTCATCGCGATGGAGCAAAAGTACATTTAGGTACACGGCCT
ACAGAAAAACAGTATGAAACTCTCGAAAATCAATTAGCCTTTTTATGCCAACAAGGTTTTTCACTAGAGA
ATGCATTATATGCACTCAGCGCTGTGGGGCATTTTACTTTAGGTTGCGTATTGGAAGATCAAGAGCATCA
AGTCGCTAAAGAAGAAAGGGAAACACCTACTACTGATAGTATGCCGCCATTATTACGACAAGCTATCGAA
TTATTTGATCACCAAGGTGCAGAGCCAGCCTTCTTATTCGGCCTTGAATTGATCATATGCGGATTAGAAA
AACAACTTAAATGTGAAAGTGGGTCTAGAAGGGAAGAAAGAGCAAAGAAGGTAGCATAACTCGAGCAAAG
CCCGCCGAAAGGCGGGCTTTTCTGTGATGCCCTTGAGAGCCTTCAACCCAGTCAGCTCCTTCCGGTGGGC
GCGGGGCATGACTATCGTCGCCGCACTTATGACTGTCTTCTTTATCATGCAACTCGTAGGACAGGTGCCG
GCAGCGCTCTTCCGCTTCCTCGCTCACTGACTCGCTGCGCTCGGTCGTTCGGCTGCGGCGAGCGGTATCA
GCTCACTCAAAGGCGGTAATACGGTTATCCACAGAATCAGGGGATAACGCAGGAAAGAACATGTGAGCAA
AAGGCCAGCAAAAGGCCAGGAACCGTAAAAAGGCCGCGTTGCTGGCGTTTTTCCATAGGCTCCGCCCCCC
TGACGAGCATCACAAAAATCGACGCTCAAGTCAGAGGTGGCGAAACCCGACAGGACTATAAAGATACCAG
GCGTTTCCCCCTGGAAGCTCCCTCGTGCGCTCTCCTGTTCCGACCCTGCCGCTTACCGGATACCTGTCCG
CCTTTCTCCCTTCGGGAAGCGTGGCGCTTTCTCAATGCTCACGCTGTAGGTATCTCAGTTCGGTGTAGGT
CGTTCGCTCCAAGCTGGGCTGTGTGCACGAACCCCCCGTTCAGCCCGACCGCTGCGCCTTATCCGGTAAC
TATCGTCTTGAGTCCAACCCGGTAAGACACGACTTATCGCCACTGGCAGCAGCCACTGGTAACAGGATTA
GCAGAGCGAGGTATGTAGGCGGTGCTACAGAGTTCTTGAAGTGGTGGCCTAACTACGGCTACACTAGAAG
GACAGTATTTGGTATCTGCGCTCTGCTGAAGCCAGTTACCTTCGGAAAAAGAGTTGGTAGCTCTTGATCC
GGCAAACAAACCACCGCTGGTAGCGGTGGTTTTTTTGTTTGCAAGCAGCAGATTACGCGCAGAAAAAAAG
GATCTCAAGAAGATCCTTTGATCTTTTCTACGGGGTCTGACGCTCAGTGGAACGAAAACTCACGTTAAGG
GATTTTGGTCATGAGATTATCAAAAAGGATCTTCACCTAGATCCTTTTAAATTAAAAATGAAGTTTTAAA
TCAATCTAAAGTATATATGAGTAAACTTGGTCTGACAGTTACCAATGCTTAATCAGTGAGGCACCTATCT
CAGCGATCTGTCTATTTCGTTCATCCATAGTTGCCTGACTCCCCGTCGTGTAGATAACTACGATACGGGA
GGGCTTACCATCTGGCCCCAGTGCTGCAATGATACCGCGAGACCCACGCTCACCGGCTCCAGATTTATCA
GCAATAAACCAGCCAGCCGGAAGGGCCGAGCGCAGAAGTGGTCCTGCAACTTTATCCGCCTCCATCCAGT
CTATTAATTGTTGCCGGGAAGCTAGAGTAAGTAGTTCGCCAGTTAATAGTTTGCGCAACGTTGTTGCCAT
TGCTACAGGCATCGTGGTGTCACGCTCGTCGTTTGGTATGGCTTCATTCAGCTCCGGTTCCCAACGATCA
AGGCGAGTTACATGATCCCCCATGTTGTGCAAAAAAGCGGTTAGCTCCTTCGGTCCTCCGATCGTTGTCA
GAAGTAAGTTGGCCGCAGTGTTATCACTCATGGTTATGGCAGCACTGCATAATTCTCTTACTGTCATGCC
ATCCGTAAGATGCTTTTCTGTGACTGGTGAGTACTCAACCAAGTCATTCTGAGAATAGTGTATGCGGCGA
CCGAGTTGCTCTTGCCCGGCGTCAATACGGGATAATACCGCGCCACATAGCAGAACTTTAAAAGTGCTCA
TCATTGGAAAACGTTCTTCGGGGCGAAAACTCTCAAGGATCTTACCGCTGTTGAGATCCAGTTCGATGTA
ACCCACTCGTGCACCCAACTGATCTTCAGCATCTTTTACTTTCACCAGCGTTTCTGGGTGAGCAAAAACA
GGAAGGCAAAATGCCGCAAAAAAGGGAATAAGGGCGACACGGAAATGTTGAATACTCATACTCTTCCTTT
TTCAATATTATTGAAGCATTTATCAGGGTTATTGTCTCATGAGCGGATACATATTTGAATGTATTTAGAA
AAATAAACAAATAGGGGTTCCGCGCACATTTCCCCGAAAAGTGCCACCTGACGTCTAAGAAACCATTATT
ATCATGACATTAACCTATAAAAATAGGCGTATCACGAGGCCCTTTCGTCTTCAAGAATTCTGGCGAATCC
TCTGACCAGCCAGAAAACGACCTTTCTGTGGTGAAACCGGATGCTGCAATTCAGAGCGGCAGCAAGTGGG
GGACAGCAGAAGACCTGACCGCCGCAGAGTGGATGTTTGACATGGTGAAGACTATCGCACCATCAGCCAG
AAAACCGAATTTTGCTGGGTGGGCTAACGATATCCGCCTGATGCGTGAACGTGACGGACGTAACCACCGC
GACATGTGTGTGCTGTTCCGCTGCATAAATGTGAGCGGATAACATTGACATTGTGAGCGGATAACAAGAT
ACTGAGCACAGCTAGC
