>Addgene plasmid #45778 | pBEST-PLlacO-1-UTR1-TetR-YbaQ-T500 | addgene partial sequence | sequence record 67086 | Tet-R 5'-GGCGAGTTTACGGGTTGTTA-3'
ATGCGCTGTTAATCACTTTACTTTTATCTAATCTAGACATGGTATATCTCCTTCTTAAAGTTAAACAAAA
TTATTGCTAGCTGTGCTCAGTATCTTGTTATCCGCTCACATTTATGCAGCGGAACAGCACACACATGTCG
CGGTGGTTACGTCCGTCACGTTCACGCATCAGGCGGATATCGTTAGCCCACCCAGCAAAATTCGGTTTTC
TGGCTGATGGTGCGATAGTCTTCACCATGTCAAACATCCACTCTGCGGCGGTCAGGTCTTCTGCTGTCCC
CCACTTGCTGGCGCTCTGAATTGCAGCATCCGGTTTCACCACAGAAAGGTCGTTTTCTGGCTGGTCAGAG
GATTCGCCAGAATTCTTGAAGACGAAAGGGCCTCGTGATACGCCTATTTTTATAGGTTAATGTCATGATA
ATAATGGTTTCTTAGACGTCAGGTGGCACTTTTCGGGGAAATGTGCGCGGAACCCCTATTTGTTTATTTT
TCTAAATACATTCAAATATGTATCCGCTCATGAGACAATAACCCTGATAAATGCTTCAATAATATTGAAA
AAGGAAGAGTATGAGTATTCAACATTTCCGTGTCGCCCTTATTCCCTTTTTTGCGGCATTTTGCCTTCCT
GTTT
