>Addgene plasmid #45778 | pBEST-PLlacO-1-UTR1-TetR-YbaQ-T500 | addgene partial sequence | sequence record 67196 | TetR-F1 5'-TTGATCACCAAGGTGCAGAG-3'
TATGCGGATTAGAAAAACAACTTAAATGTGAAAGTGGGTCTAGAAGGGAAGAAAGAGCAAAGAAGGTAGC
ATAACTCGAGCAAAGCCCGCCGAAAGGCGGGCTTTTCTGTGATGCCCTTGAGAGCCTTCAACCCAGTCAG
CTCCTTCCGGTGGGCGCGGGGCATGACTATCGTCGCCGCACTTATGACTGTCTTCTTTATCATGCAACTC
GTAGGACAGGTGCCGGCAGCGCTCTTCCGCTTCCTCGCTCACTGACTCGCTGCGCTCGGTCGTTCGGCTG
CGGCGAGCGGTATCAGCTCACTCAAAGGCGGTAATACGGTTATCCACAGAATCAGGGGATAACGCAGGAA
AGAACATGTGAGCAAAAGGCCAGCAAAAGGCCAGGAACCGTAAAAAGGCCGCGTTGCTGGCGTTTTTCCA
TAGGCTCCGCCCCCCTGACGAGCATCACAAAAATCGACGCTCAAGTCAGAGGTGGCGAAACCCGACAGGA
CTATAAAGATACCAGGCGTTTCCCCCTGGAAGCTCCCTCGTGCGCTCTCCTGTTCCGACCCTGCCGCTTA
CCGGATACCTGTCCGCCTTTCTCCCTTCGGGAAGCGTGGCGCTTTCTCATAGCTCACGCTGTAGGTATCT
CAGTTCGGTGTAGGTCGTTCGCTCCAAGCTGGGCTGTGTGCACGAACCCCCCGTTCAGCCCGACCGCTGC
GCCTTATCCGGTAACTATCGTCTTGAGTCCAACCCGGTAAGACACGACTTATCGCCACTGGCAGCAGCCA
CTGGTAACAGGATTA
